>Addgene plasmid #13223 | pc3XB-ZF89 | depositor full sequence | sequence record 7572 | Author sequence
GACGGATCGGGAGATCTCCCGATCCCCTATGGTGCACTCTCAGTACAATCTGCTCTGATGCCGCATAGTT
AAGCCAGTATCTGCTCCCTGCTTGTGTGTTGGAGGTCGCTGAGTAGTGCGCGAGCAAAATTTAAGCTACA
ACAAGGCAAGGCTTGACCGACAATTGCATGAAGAATCTGCTTAGGGTTAGGCGTTTTGCGCTGCTTCGCG
ATGTACGGGCCAGATATACGCGTTGACATTGATTATTGACTAGTTATTAATAGTAATCAATTACGGGGTC
ATTAGTTCATAGCCCATATATGGAGTTCCGCGTTACATAACTTACGGTAAATGGCCCGCCTGGCTGACCG
CCCAACGACCCCCGCCCATTGACGTCAATAATGACGTATGTTCCCATAGTAACGCCAATAGGGACTTTCC
ATTGACGTCAATGGGTGGAGTATTTACGGTAAACTGCCCACTTGGCAGTACATCAAGTGTATCATATGCC
AAGTACGCCCCCTATTGACGTCAATGACGGTAAATGGCCCGCCTGGCATTATGCCCAGTACATGACCTTA
TGGGACTTTCCTACTTGGCAGTACATCTACGTATTAGTCATCGCTATTACCATGGTGATGCGGTTTTGGC
AGTACATCAATGGGCGTGGATAGCGGTTTGACTCACGGGGATTTCCAAGTCTCCACCCCATTGACGTCAA
TGGGAGTTTGTTTTGGCACCAAAATCAACGGGACTTTCCAAAATGTCGTAACAACTCCGCCCCATTGACG
CAAATGGGCGGTAGGCGTGTACGGTGGGAGGTCTATATAAGCAGAGCTCTCTGGCTAACTAGAGAACCCA
CTGCTTACTGGCTTATCGAAATTAATACGACTCACTATAGGGAGACCCAAGCTGGCTAGCGTTTAAACGG
GCCCTCTAGACCCGGGGAGAAGCCTTACAAATGCCCAGAATGTGGAAAGAGTTTTAGCCAATCTGGAAAT
CTCACAGAACACCAGAGAACACATACCGGTGGATCCTCTGCACAGTAGTAAGCTTAAGTTTAAACCGCTG
ATCAGCCTCGACTGTGCCTTCTAGTTGCCAGCCATCTGTTGTTTGCCCCTCCCCCGTGCCTTCCTTGACC
CTGGAAGGTGCCACTCCCACTGTCCTTTCCTAATAAAATGAGGAAATTGCATCGCATTGTCTGAGTAGGT
GTCATTCTATTCTGGGGGGTGGGGTGGGGCAGGACAGCAAGGGGGAGGATTGGGAAGACAATAGCAGGCA
TGCTGGGGATGCGGTGGGCTCTATGGCTTCTGAGGCGGAAAGAACCAGCTGGGGCTCTAGGGGGTATCCC
C
[124 nt withheld, positions 1332-1455]
C
[91 nt withheld, positions 1457-1547]
A
[49 nt withheld, positions 1549-1597]
CCTTTGACGTTGGAGTCCACGTTCTTT
[37 nt withheld, positions 1625-1661]
ACCCTATCTCGGTCTATTCTTTTGATTTATAAGGGATTTTGCCGATTTCGGCCTATTGGTTAAAAAATGA
GCTGATTTAACAAAAATTTAACGCGAATTAATTCTGTGGAATGTGTGTCAGTTAGGGTGTGGAAAGTCCC
CAGGCTCCCCAGCAGGCAGAAGTATGCAAAGCATGCATCTCAATTAGTCAGCAACCAGGTGTGGAAAGTC
CCCAGGCTCCCCAGCAGGCAGAAGTATGCAAAGCATGCATCTCAATTAGTCAGCAACCATAGTCCCGCCC
CTAACTCCGCCCATCCCGCCCCTAACTCCGCCCAGTTCCGCCCATTCTCCGCCCCATGGCTGACTAATTT
TTTTTATTTATGCAGAGGCCGAGGCCGCCTCTGCCTCTGAGCTATTCCAGAAGTAGTGAGGAGGCTTTTT
TGGAGGCCTAGGCTTTTGCAAAAAGCTCCCGGCCGGGAGCTTGTATATCCATTTTCGGATCTGATCAAGA
GACAGGATGAGGATCGTTTCGCATGATTGAACAAGATGGATTGCACGCAGGTTCTCCGGCCGCTTGGGTG
GAGAGGCTATTCGGCTATGACTGGGCACAACAGACAATCGGCTGCTCTGATGCCGCCGTGTTCCGGCTGT
CAGCGCAGGGGCGCCCGGTTCTTTTTGTCAAGACCGACCTGTCCGGTGCCCTGAATGAACTGCAGGACGA
GGCAGCGCGGCTATCGTGGCTGGCCACGACGGGCGTTCCTTGCGCAGCTGTGCTCGACGTTGTCACTGAA
GCGGGAAGGGACTGGCTGCTATTGGGCGAAGTGCCGGGGCAGGATCTCCTGTCATCTCACCTTGCTCCTG
CCGAGAAAGTATCCATCATGGCTGATGCAATGCGGCGGCTGCATACGCTTGATCCGGCTACCTGCCCATT
CGACCACCAAGCGAAACATCGCATCGAGCGAGCACGTACTCGGATGGAAGCCGGTCTTGTCGATCAGGAT
GATCTGGACGAAGAGCATCAGGGGCTCGCGCCAGCCGAACTGTTCGCCAGGCTCAAGGCGCGCATGCCCG
ACGGCGAGGATCTCGTCGTGACCCATGGCGATGCCTGCTTGCCGAATATCATGGTGGAAAATGGCCGCTT
TTCTGGATTCATCGACTGTGGCCGGCTGGGTGTGGCGGACCGCTATCAGGACATAGCGTTGGCTACCCGT
GATATTGCTGAAGAGCTTGGCGGCGAATGGGCTGACCGCTTCCTCGTGCTTTACGGTATCGCCGCTCCCG
ATTCGCAGCGCATCGCCTTCTATCGCCTTCTTGACGAGTTCTTCTGAGCGGGACTCTGGGGTTCGAAATG
ACCGACCAAGCGACGCCCAACCTGCCATCACGAGATTTCGATTCCACCGCCGCCTTCTATGAAAGGTTGG
GCTTCGGAATCGTTTTCCGGGACGCCGGCTGGATGATCCTCCAGCGCGGGGATCTCATGCTGGAGTTCTT
CGCCCACCCCAACTTGTTTATTGCAGCTTATAATGGTTACAAATAAAGCAATAGCATCACAAATTTCACA
AATAAAGCATTTTTTTCACTGCATTCTAGTTGTGGTTTGTCCAAACTCATCAATGTATCTTATCATGTCT
GTATACCGTCGACCTCTAGCTAGAGCTTGGCGTAATCATGGTCATAGCTGTTTCCTGTGTGAAATTGTTA
TCCGCTCACAATTCCACACAACATACGAGCCGGAAGCATAAAGTGTAAAGCCTGGGGTGCCTAATGAGTG
AGCTAACTCACATTAATTGCGTTGCGCTCACTGCCCGCTTTCCAGTCGGGAAACCTGTCGTGCCAGCTGC
ATTAATGAATCGGCCAACGCGCGGGGAGAGGCGGTTTGCGTATTGGGCGCTCTTCCGCTTCCTCGCTCAC
TGACTCGCTGCGCTCGGTCGTTCGGCTGCGGCGAGCGGTATCAGCTCACTCAAAGGCGGTAATACGGTTA
TCCACAGAATCAGGGGATAACGCAGGAAAGAACATGTGAGCAAAAGGCCAGCAAAAGGCCAGGAACCGTA
AAAAGGCCGCGTTGCTGGCGTTTTTCCATAGGCTCCGCCCCCCTGACGAGCATCACAAAAATCGACGCTC
AAGTCAGAGGTGGCGAAACCCGACAGGACTATAAAGATACCAGGCGTTTCCCCCTGGAAGCTCCCTCGTG
CGCTCTCCTGTTCCGACCCTGCCGCTTACCGGATACCTGTCCGCCTTTCTCCCTTCGGGAAGCGTGGCGC
TTTCTCATAGCTCACGCTGTAGGTATCTCAGTTCGGTGTAGGTCGTTCGCTCCAAGCTGGGCTGTGTGCA
CGAACCCCCCGTTCAGCCCGACCGCTGCGCCTTATCCGGTAACTATCGTCTTGAGTCCAACCCGGTAAGA
CACGACTTATCGCCACTGGCAGCAGCCACTGGTAACAGGATTAGCAGAGCGAGGTATGTAGGCGGTGCTA
CAGAGTTCTTGAAGTGGTGGCCTAACTACGGCTACACTAGAAGAACAGTATTTGGTATCTGCGCTCTGCT
GAAGCCAGTTACCTTCGGAAAAAGAGTTGGTAGCTCTTGATCCGGCAAACAAACCACCGCTGGTAGCGGT
TTTTTTGTTTGCAAGCAGCAGATTACGCGCAGAAAAAAAGGATCTCAAGAAGATCCTTTGATCTTTTCTA
CGGGGTCTGACGCTCAGTGGAACGAAAACTCACGTTAAGGGATTTTGGTCATGAGATTATCAAAAAGGAT
CTTCACCTAGATCCTTTTAAATTAAAAATGAAGTTTTAAATCAATCTAAAGTATATATGAGTAAACTTGG
TCTGACAGTTACCAATGCTTAATCAGTGAGGCACCTATCTCAGCGATCTGTCTATTTCGTTCATCCATAG
TTGCCTGACTCCCCGTCGTGTAGATAACTACGATACGGGAGGGCTTACCATCTGGCCCCAGTGCTGCAAT
GATACCGCGAGACCCACGCTCACCGGCTCCAGATTTATCAGCAATAAACCAGCCAGCCGGAAGGGCCGAG
CGCAGAAGTGGTCCTGCAACTTTATCCGCCTCCATCCAGTCTATTAATTGTTGCCGGGAAGCTAGAGTAA
GTAGTTCGCCAGTTAATAGTTTGCGCAACGTTGTTGCCATTGCTACAGGCATCGTGGTGTCACGCTCGTC
GTTTGGTATGGCTTCATTCAGCTCCGGTTCCCAACGATCAAGGCGAGTTACATGATCCCCCATGTTGTGC
AAAAAAGCGGTTAGCTCCTTCGGTCCTCCGATCGTTGTCAGAAGTAAGTTGGCCGCAGTGTTATCACTCA
TGGTTATGGCAGCACTGCATAATTCTCTTACTGTCATGCCATCCGTAAGATGCTTTTCTGTGACTGGTGA
GTACTCAACCAAGTCATTCTGAGAATAGTGTATGCGGCGACCGAGTTGCTCTTGCCCGGCGTCAATACGG
GATAATACCGCGCCACATAGCAGAACTTTAAAAGTGCTCATCATTGGAAAACGTTCTTCGGGGCGAAAAC
TCTCAAGGATCTTACCGCTGTTGAGATCCAGTTCGATGTAACCCACTCGTGCACCCAACTGATCTTCAGC
ATCTTTTACTTTCACCAGCGTTTCTGGGTGAGCAAAAACAGGAAGGCAAAATGCCGCAAAAAAGGGAATA
AGGGCGACACGGAAATGTTGAATACTCATACTCTTCCTTTTTCAATATTATTGAAGCATTTATCAGGGTT
ATTGTCTCATGAGCGGATACATATTTGAATGTATTTAGAAAAATAAACAAATAGGGGTTCCGCGCACATT
TCCCCGAAAAGTGCCACCTGACGTC
Features (pLannotate 1.2.2; 20 found; start..end, strand, type, name):
     28..80      -  misc_feature   bom (fragment): basis of mobility region from pBR322
    235..614     +  enhancer       CMV enhancer: human cytomegalovirus immediate early enhancer
    615..818     +  promoter       CMV promoter: human cytomegalovirus (CMV) immediate early promoter
    814..847     +  LTR            5' LTR (truncated) (fragment): truncated 5' long terminal repeat (LTR) from HIV-1
    863..881     +  promoter       T7 promoter: promoter for bacteriophage T7 RNA polymerase
    927..1019    +  CDS            ZNF22 (fragment): ZNF22_HUMAN - Also known as KOX15, KROX26. Experimental evidence at protein level: Swiss-Prot protein existence level 1. Binds DNA through the consensus sequence 5'-CAATG-3'. May be involved in transcriptional regulation and may play a role in tooth formation (By similarity). From Homo sapiens (Human).
   1062..1286    +  polyA_signal   bGH poly(A) signal: bovine growth hormone polyadenylation signal
   1290..1311    +  promoter       SV40 promoter (fragment): SV40 enhancer and early promoter
   1332..1760    +  rep_origin     f1 ori (sequence partly withheld): f1 bacteriophage origin of replication; arrow indicates direction of (+) strand synthesis
   1774..2103    +  promoter       SV40 promoter: SV40 enhancer and early promoter
   2174..2965    +  CDS            neo: KKA2_KLEPN - Also known as kan, nptII. Experimental evidence at protein level: Swiss-Prot protein existence level 1. Resistance to kanamycin, neomycin, paromomycin, ribostamycin, butirosin and gentamicin B. From Klebsiella pneumoniae.
   2989..3147    +  CDS            ble (fragment): BLE_KLEPN - Experimental evidence at protein level: Swiss-Prot protein existence level 1. Binding protein with a strong affinity to the bleomycin family of antibiotics. Binds to CL990; an antimitotic-antibiotic compound. From Klebsiella pneumoniae.
   3142..3263    +  polyA_signal   SV40 poly(A) signal: SV40 polyadenylation signal
   3336..3352    -  protein_bind   lac operator: The lac repressor binds to the lac operator to inhibit transcription in E. coli. This inhibition can be relieved by adding lactose or isopropyl-β-D-thiogalactopyranoside (IPTG). lac repressor encoded by lacI
   3360..3390    -  promoter       lac promoter: promoter for the E. coli lac operon
   3405..3426    -  protein_bind   CAP binding site: CAP binding activates transcription in the presence of cAMP. E. coli catabolite activator protein
   3439..3531    -  CDS            lacI (fragment): lac repressor; lacI; The lac repressor binds to the lac operator to inhibit transcription in E. coli. This inhibition can be relieved by adding lactose or isopropyl-β-D-thiogalactopyranoside (IPTG).
   3714..4299    -  rep_origin     ori: high-copy-number ColE1/pMB1/pBR322/pUC origin of replication
   4470..5330    -  CDS            AmpR: β-lactamase; bla; confers resistance to ampicillin, carbenicillin, and related antibiotics
   5331..5435    -  promoter       AmpR promoter: bla
