[The description below was written by a language model from this plasmid's Addgene catalogue record and pLannotate feature annotations shown in this document.]
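Description:
pc3XB-ZF89 is a mammalian expression-type plasmid built on pc3XB, a modified version of Invitrogen's pcDNA3, and it serves as a module archive vector in the Zinc Finger Consortium Modular Assembly Kit v1.0. It is maintained in E. coli at high copy through a ColE1/pUC-type origin with ampicillin selection from the AmpR (β-lactamase) gene. It also carries an f1 origin, which can be used for single-stranded DNA production. For mammalian cells, the backbone provides a neomycin resistance gene driven by the SV40 enhancer/early promoter and terminated by the SV40 polyadenylation signal, allowing G418 selection.

The insert, ZF89, is about 90 bp and encodes a single engineered zinc finger module from the Barbas module set that is recorded as recognising the DNA triplet CAA. It lies between XbaI and BamHI sites, both retained. It sits downstream of the CMV immediate early enhancer and promoter and a T7 promoter, and upstream of the bovine growth hormone polyadenylation signal. The automated annotation labels this region as a fragment of human ZNF22, which most likely reflects the conserved C2H2 zinc finger framework rather than the actual origin of the module. Other short hits, such as the HIV-1 LTR, ble, lacI and bom fragments, appear to be backbone remnants or similarity matches rather than functional parts.

According to the associated publication title and the kit context, the plasmid supplies one standardised finger unit. Such units can be joined with other modules by restriction-based cloning to build multi-finger arrays for zinc finger nucleases aimed at chosen genomic sequences.
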