>Addgene plasmid #13223 | pc3XB-ZF89 | addgene partial sequence | sequence record 19607 | CMV-F 5'-CGCAAATGGGCGGTAGGCGTG-3'
AGCTCTCTGGCTACTAGAGAACCCACTGCTTACTGGCTTATCGAAATTAATACGACTCACTATAGGGAGA
CCCAAGCTGGCTAGCGTTTAAACGGGCCCTCTAGACCCGGGGAGAAGCCTTACAAATGCCCAGAATGTGG
AAAGAGTTTTAGCCAATCTGGAAATCTCACAGAACACCAGAGAACACATACCGGTGGATCCTCTGCACAG
TAGTAAGCTTAAGTTTAAACCGCTGATCAGCCTCGACTGTGCCTTCTAGTTGCCAGCCATCTGTTGTTTG
CCCCTCCCCCGTGCCTTCCTTGACCCTGGAAGGTGCCACTCCCACTGTCCTTTCCTAATAAAATGAGGAA
ATTGCATCGCATTGTCTGAGTAGGTGTCATTCTATTCTGGGGGGTGGGGTGGGGCAGGACAGCAAGGGGG
AGGATTGGGAAGACAATAGCAGGCATGCTGGGGATGCGGTGGGCTCTATGGCTTCTGAGGCGGAAAGAAC
CAGCTGGGGCTCTAGGGGGTATCCCC
[116 nt withheld, positions 517-632]
