Addgene plasmid #13223: pc3XB-ZF89
Depositing lab: Daniel Voytas. Depositing organization: Iowa State University. Publication: Standardized reagents and protocols for engineering zinc finger nucleases by modular assembly. Wright DA, Thibodeau-Beganny S, Sander JD, Winfrey RJ, Hirsh AS, Eichtinger M, Fu F, Porteus MH, Dobbs D, Voytas DF, Joung JK. Nat Protoc. 2006;1(3):1637-52. doi: 10.1038/nprot.2006.259 PubMed 17406455.
Backbone
  Vector backbone: pc3XB
  Backbone manufacturer: Modified Invitrogen pcDNA3
  Backbone size w/o insert (bp): 5400
  Vector type: Mammalian Expression
  Selectable markers: Neomycin (select with G418)
Growth in bacteria
  Bacterial resistance: Ampicillin, 100 μg/mL
  Growth temperature: 37°C
  Growth strain: XL1 Blue
  Copy number: High Copy
Gene/Insert
  Gene/Insert name: ZF89
  Insert size (bp): 90
  Cloning method: Restriction Enzyme; 5′ cloning site XbaI (not destroyed); 3′ cloning site BamHI (not destroyed)
  Sequencing primers: 5′ T7
Terms and licenses: Academic/Nonprofit Terms; Industry Terms: Not Available to Industry
Depositor comments: Part of the Zinc Finger Consortium Modular Assembly Kit v1.0. Finger protein sequence: PGEKPYKCPECGKSFSQSGNLTEHQRTH. Target DNA sequence: CAA. This zinc finger is derived from the Barbas module set.
How to cite: pc3XB-ZF89 was a gift from Daniel Voytas (Addgene plasmid # 13223 ; http://n2t.net/addgene:13223 ; RRID:Addgene_13223)
